>Addgene plasmid #146313 | pCIneo-lambdaN-HA-HsTNRC6C-N-term_F | addgene full sequence | sequence record 355556 | Addgene NGS Result
TCAATATTGGCCATTAGCCATATTATTCATTGGTTATATAGCATAAATCAATATTGGCTATTGGCCATTG
CATACGTTGTATCTATATCATAATATGTACATTTATATTGGCTCATGTCCAATATGACCGCCATGTTGGC
ATTGATTATTGACTAGTTATTAATAGTAATCAATTACGGGGTCATTAGTTCATAGCCCATATATGGAGTT
CCGCGTTACATAACTTACGGTAAATGGCCCGCCTGGCTGACCGCCCAACGACCCCCGCCCATTGACGTCA
ATAATGACGTATGTTCCCATAGTAACGCCAATAGGGACTTTCCATTGACGTCAATGGGTGGAGTATTTAC
GGTAAACTGCCCACTTGGCAGTACATCAAGTGTATCATATGCCAAGTCCGCCCCCTATTGACGTCAATGA
CGGTAAATGGCCCGCCTGGCATTATGCCCAGTACATGACCTTACGGGACTTTCCTACTTGGCAGTACATC
TACGTATTAGTCATCGCTATTACCATGGTGATGCGGTTTTGGCAGTACACCAATGGGCGTGGATAGCGGT
TTGACTCACGGGGATTTCCAAGTCTCCACCCCATTGACGTCAATGGGAGTTTGTTTTGGCACCAAAATCA
ACGGGACTTTCCAAAATGTCGTAACAACTGCGATCGCCCGCCCCGTTGACGCAAATGGGCGGTAGGCGTG
TACGGTGGGAGGTCTATATAAGCAGAGCTCGTTTAGTGAACCGTCAGATCACTAGAAGCTTTATTGCGGT
AGTTTATCACAGTTAAATTGCTAACGCAGTCAGTGCTTCTGACACAACAGTCTCGAACTTAAGCTGCAGT
GACTCTCTTAAGGTAGCCTTGCAGAAGTTGGTCGTGAGGCACTGGGCAGGTAAGTATCAAGGTTACAAGA
CAGGTTTAAGGAGACCAATAGAAACTGGGCTTGTCGAGACAGAGAAGACTCTTGCGTTTCTGATAGGCAC
CTATTGGTCTTACTGACATCCACTTTGCCTTTCTCTCCACAGGTGTCCACTCCCAGTTCAATTACAGCTC
TTAAGGCTAGAGTACTTAATACGACTCACTATAGGCTAGCCACCATGGACGCACAAACACGACGACGTGA
GCGTCGCGCTGAGAAACAAGCTCAATGGAAAGCTGCAAACCCACCGCTCGAGGCTGCCCAAGCTTACACC
ATGGCCTACCCATATGATGTTCCAGATTACGCTTCACTCGACGCGGATCCCGTCGAATTCACGCGTGGTA
CCTCTAGAGTCGACATGGCTACAGGGAGTGCCCAGGGCAACTTCACTGGACATACCAAGAAGACAAACGG
CAATAATGGCACCAATGGCGCACTCGTCCAAAGCCCTTCTAATCAGAGTGCCCTTGGAGCAGGGGGAGCG
AACAGTAATGGAAGTGCGGCCAGAGTGTGGGGTGTAGCCACAGGCTCCAGCTCTGGCCTGGCTCACTGCT
CTGTCAGTGGTGGGGATGGAAAAATGGACACTATGATTGGAGATGGGAGAAGTCAGAATTGCTGGGGTGC
TTCCAACTCCAATGCTGGCATTAATCTTAACCTTAATCCTAATGCCAACCCAGCTGCCTGGCCTGTACTT
GGACATGAAGGAACCGTGGCGACAGGCAACCCTTCCAGTATTTGCAGTCCAGTCAGTGCCATAGGTCAAA
ATATGGGCAACCAGAACGGGAACCCAACAGGCACTTTAGGTGCTTGGGGAAACTTGCTGCCACAAGAGAG
CACAGAACCACAAACGTCCACTTCTCAGAATGTGTCTTTCAGCGCACAACCTCAGAACCTTAACACTGAT
GGACCAAATAACACTAACCCCATGAACTCTTCACCCAACCCTATCAATGCAATGCAGACAAATGGACTGC
CAAACTGGGGCATGGCTGTTGGTATGGGGGCCATCATCCCGCCCCACCTGCAAGGCCTTCCTGGTGCTAA
TGGATCATCAGTTTCTCAAGTCAGTGGGGGCAGTGCTGAAGGAATAAGCAATTCTGTGTGGGGACTGTCC
CCAGGTAACCCTGCCACAGGAAATAGCAATTCTGGGTTCAGTCAGGGGAATGGAGACACTGTGAACTCAG
CATTAAGTGCTAAACAAAATGGATCCAGCAGTGCTGTGCAAAAGGAAGGAAGTGGAGGAAATGCTTGGGA
TTCAGGACCTCCTGCTGGTCCTGGAATACTCGCCTGGGGAAGGGGCAGTGGCAACAATGGCGTTGGTAAT
ATCCATTCAGGAGCTTGGGGCCACCCCAGCCGAAGCACCTCTAACGGTGTGAATGGGGAATGGGGAAAGC
CCCCAAACCAGCATTCCAACAGTGACATCAATGGGAAAGGATCAACAGGGTGGGAGAGTCCTAGTGTCAC
CAGCCAGAACCCTACCGTACAGCCTGGTGGTGAACACATGAACTCCTGGGCCAAAGCGGCATCTTCTGGA
ACTACAGCAAGTGAAGGAAGTAGTGATGGTTCTGGCAACCACAATGAAGGAAGCACTGGGAGGGAAGGAA
CGGGAGAAGGCCGAAGGCGAGATAAAGGGATTATAGACCAAGGGCACATCCAGTTGCCAAGGAATGATCT
TGACCCAAGAGTTCTGTCTAATACTGGTTGGGGACAGACTCCTGTAAAGCAAAACACTGCCTGGGAATTT
GAAGAATCCCCTAGGTCTGAAAGGAAAAATGACAATGGGACAGAGGCCTGGGGTTGTGCAGCTACTCAGG
CTTCAAGCTCAGGGGGGAAGAACGATGGGTCCATCATGAACAGTACAAATACCTCTTCAGTATCTGGGTG
GGTCAACGCGCCACCTGCCGCTGTGCCAGCAAACACAGGTTGGGGAGACAGCAACAACAAAGCGCCAAGT
GGCCCGGGGGTTTGGGGGGACTCGATAAGCTCTACTGCTGTTAGTACTGCTGCTGCTGCCAAGAGTGGCC
ATGCTTGGAGTGGGGCCGCAAATCAGGAGGACAAGTCACCCACCTGGGGTGAGCCTCCAAAGCCCAAATC
CCAACACTGGGGAGATGGACAAAGATCAAATCCAGCCTGGAGTGCAGGAGGGGGAGATTGGGCAGATTCA
TCGTCTGTCCTTGGACACTTGGGGGATGGGAAAAAAAATGGATCTGGATGGGATGCTGACAGTAATAGGT
CAGGGTCTGGTTGGAATGACACCACGAGATCTGGGAACAGTGGCTGGGGCAACAGCACAAATACAAAGGC
CAATCCAGGTACAAACTGGGGGGAGACTTTAAAACCTGGCCCCCAACAGAACTGGGCTAGCAAACCCCAA
GACAACAATGTGAGTAACTGGGGAGGAGCTGCTTCTGTGAAACAGACAGGAACAGGGTGGATCGGGGGGC
CGGTACCGGTCAAACAGAAGGACAGCAGTGAAGCAACTGGCTGGGAAGAACCCTCTCCACCGTCCATTCG
CCGCAAAATGGAAATTGATGATGGTACCTCAGCTTGGGGGGACCCAAGCAACTATAACAATAAAACTGTA
AACATGTGGGATAGAAACAACCCGGTCATCCAGAGCAGTACCACGACCAATACCACCACCACCACCACCA
CTACCACGAGCAACACCACACACAGGGTCGAGACGCCGCCCCCGCACCAGGCTGGTACTCAGCTGAATCG
ATCACCGTTGCTTGGTCCAGGTAGGAAAGTTTCATCAGGCTGGGGAGAAATGCCTAATGTTCACTCAAAG
ACTGAAAACTCTTGGGGAGAACCATCCTCCCCTTCTACCCTGGTGGATAATGGCACAGCAGCATGGGGGA
AGCCACCCAGCAGTGGCAGCGGGTGGGGAGATCACCCTGCCGAGCCGCCGGTGGCATTTGGAAGAGCTGG
CGCACCTGTTGCTGCCTCAGCCCTGTGCAAACCAGCTTCAAAATCTATGCAAGAAGGCTGGGGCAGTGGT
GGGGATGAAATGAACCTCAGTACCAGCCAGTGGGAGGATGAAGAAGGGGACGTGTGGAATAATGCTGCTT
CCCAAGAAAGCACCTCCTCCTGCAGCTCCTGGGGGAACGCCCCCAAAAAAGGACTTCAAAAGGCGGCCGC
TTCCCTTTAGTGAGGGTTAATGCTTCGAGCAGACATGATAAGATACATTGATGAGTTTGGACAAACCACA
ACTAGAATGCAGTGAAAAAAATGCTTTATTTGTGAAATTTGTGATGCTATTGCTTTATTTGTAACCATTA
TAAGCTGCAATAAACAAGTTAACAACAACAATTGCATTCATTTTATGTTTCAGGTTCAGGGGGAGATGTG
GGAGGTTTTTTAAAGCAAGTAAAACCTCTACAAATGTGGTAAAATCCGATAAGGATCGATCCGGGCTGGC
GTAATAGCGAAGAGGCCCGCACCGATCGCCCTTCCCAACAGTTGCGCAGCCTGAATGGCGAATGG
[124 nt withheld, positions 4406-4529]
C
[91 nt withheld, positions 4531-4621]
A
[49 nt withheld, positions 4623-4671]
CCTTTGACGTTGGAGTCCACGTTCTTT
[37 nt withheld, positions 4699-4735]
ACCCTATCTCGGTCTATTCTTTTGATTTATAAGGGATTTTGCCGATTTCGGCCTATTGGTTAAAAAATGA
GCTGATTTAACAAAAATTTAACGCGAATTTTAACAAAATATTAACGCTTACAATTTCCTGATGCGGTATT
TTCTCCTTACGCATCTGTGCGGTATTTCACACCGCATACGCGGATCTGCGCAGCACCATGGCCTGAAATA
ACCTCTGAAAGAGGAACTTGGTTAGGTACCTTCTGAGGCGGAAAGAACCAGCTGTGGAATGTGTGTCAGT
TAGGGTGTGGAAAGTCCCCAGGCTCCCCAGCAGGCAGAAGTATGCAAAGCATGCATCTCAATTAGTCAGC
AACCAGGTGTGGAAAGTCCCCAGGCTCCCCAGCAGGCAGAAGTATGCAAAGCATGCATCTCAATTAGTCA
GCAACCATAGTCCCGCCCCTAACTCCGCCCATCCCGCCCCTAACTCCGCCCAGTTCCGCCCATTCTCCGC
CCCATGGCTGACTAATTTTTTTTATTTATGCAGAGGCCGAGGCCGCCTCGGCCTCTGAGCTATTCCAGAA
GTAGTGAGGAGGCTTTTTTGGAGGCCTAGGCTTTTGCAAAAAGCTTGATTCTTCTGACACAACAGTCTCG
AACTTAAGGCTAGAGCCACCATGATTGAACAAGATGGATTGCACGCAGGTTCTCCGGCCGCTTGGGTGGA
GAGGCTATTCGGCTATGACTGGGCACAACAGACAATCGGCTGCTCTGATGCCGCCGTGTTCCGGCTGTCA
GCGCAGGGGCGCCCGGTTCTTTTTGTCAAGACCGACCTGTCCGGTGCCCTGAATGAACTGCAGGACGAGG
CAGCGCGGCTATCGTGGCTGGCCACGACGGGCGTTCCTTGCGCAGCTGTGCTCGACGTTGTCACTGAAGC
GGGAAGGGACTGGCTGCTATTGGGCGAAGTGCCGGGGCAGGATCTCCTGTCATCTCACCTTGCTCCTGCC
GAGAAAGTATCCATCATGGCTGATGCAATGCGGCGGCTGCATACGCTTGATCCGGCTACCTGCCCATTCG
ACCACCAAGCGAAACATCGCATCGAGCGAGCACGTACTCGGATGGAAGCCGGTCTTGTCGATCAGGATGA
TCTGGACGAAGAGCATCAGGGGCTCGCGCCAGCCGAACTGTTCGCCAGGCTCAAGGCGCGCATGCCCGAC
GGCGAGGATCTCGTCGTGACCCATGGCGATGCCTGCTTGCCGAATATCATGGTGGAAAATGGCCGCTTTT
CTGGATTCATCGACTGTGGCCGGCTGGGTGTGGCGGACCGCTATCAGGACATAGCGTTGGCTACCCGTGA
TATTGCTGAAGAGCTTGGCGGCGAATGGGCTGACCGCTTCCTCGTGCTTTACGGTATCGCCGCTCCCGAT
TCGCAGCGCATCGCCTTCTATCGCCTTCTTGACGAGTTCTTCTGAGCGGGACTCTGGGGTTCGAAATGAC
CGACCAAGCGACGCCCAACCTGCCATCACGATGGCCGCAATAAAATATCTTTATTTTCATTACATCTGTG
TGTTGGTTTTTTGTGTGAATCGATAGCGATAAGGATCCGCGTATGGTGCACTCTCAGTACAATCTGCTCT
GATGCCGCATAGTTAAGCCAGCCCCGACACCCGCCAACACCCGCTGACGCGCCCTGACGGGCTTGTCTGC
TCCCGGCATCCGCTTACAGACAAGCTGTGACCGTCTCCGGGAGCTGCATGTGTCAGAGGTTTTCACCGTC
ATCACCGAAACGCGCGAGACGAAAGGGCCTCGTGATACGCCTATTTTTATAGGTTAATGTCATGATAATA
ATGGTTTCTTAGACGTCAGGTGGCACTTTTCGGGGAAATGTGCGCGGAACCCCTATTTGTTTATTTTTCT
AAATACATTCAAATATGTATCCGCTCATGAGACAATAACCCTGATAAATGCTTCAATAATATTGAAAAAG
GAAGAGTATGAGTATTCAACATTTCCGTGTCGCCCTTATTCCCTTTTTTGCGGCATTTTGCCTTCCTGTT
TTTGCTCACCCAGAAACGCTGGTGAAAGTAAAAGATGCTGAAGATCAGTTGGGTGCACGAGTGGGTTACA
TCGAACTGGATCTCAACAGCGGTAAGATCCTTGAGAGTTTTCGCCCCGAAGAACGTTTTCCAATGATGAG
CACTTTTAAAGTTCTGCTATGTGGCGCGGTATTATCCCGTATTGACGCCGGGCAAGAGCAACTCGGTCGC
CGCATACACTATTCTCAGAATGACTTGGTTGAGTACTCACCAGTCACAGAAAAGCATCTTACGGATGGCA
TGACAGTAAGAGAATTATGCAGTGCTGCCATAACCATGAGTGATAACACTGCGGCCAACTTACTTCTGAC
AACGATCGGAGGACCGAAGGAGCTAACCGCTTTTTTGCACAACATGGGGGATCATGTAACTCGCCTTGAT
CGTTGGGAACCGGAGCTGAATGAAGCCATACCAAACGACGAGCGTGACACCACGATGCCTGTAGCAATGG
CAACAACGTTGCGCAAACTATTAACTGGCGAACTACTTACTCTAGCTTCCCGGCAACAATTAATAGACTG
GATGGAGGCGGATAAAGTTGCAGGACCACTTCTGCGCTCGGCCCTTCCGGCTGGCTGGTTTATTGCTGAT
AAATCTGGAGCCGGTGAGCGTGGGTCTCGCGGTATCATTGCAGCACTGGGGCCAGATGGTAAGCCCTCCC
GTATCGTAGTTATCTACACGACGGGGAGTCAGGCAACTATGGATGAACGAAATAGACAGATCGCTGAGAT
AGGTGCCTCACTGATTAAGCATTGGTAACTGTCAGACCAAGTTTACTCATATATACTTTAGATTGATTTA
AAACTTCATTTTTAATTTAAAAGGATCTAGGTGAAGATCCTTTTTGATAATCTCATGACCAAAATCCCTT
AACGTGAGTTTTCGTTCCACTGAGCGTCAGACCCCGTAGAAAAGATCAAAGGATCTTCTTGAGATCCTTT
TTTTCTGCGCGTAATCTGCTGCTTGCAAACAAAAAAACCACCGCTACCAGCGGTGGTTTGTTTGCCGGAT
CAAGAGCTACCAACTCTTTTTCCGAAGGTAACTGGCTTCAGCAGAGCGCAGATACCAAATACTGTTCTTC
TAGTGTAGCCGTAGTTAGGCCACCACTTCAAGAACTCTGTAGCACCGCCTACATACCTCGCTCTGCTAAT
CCTGTTACCAGTGGCTGCTGCCAGTGGCGATAAGTCGTGTCTTACCGGGTTGGACTCAAGACGATAGTTA
CCGGATAAGGCGCAGCGGTCGGGCTGAACGGGGGGTTCGTGCACACAGCCCAGCTTGGAGCGAACGACCT
ACACCGAACTGAGATACCTACAGCGTGAGCTATGAGAAAGCGCCACGCTTCCCGAAGGGAGAAAGGCGGA
CAGGTATCCGGTAAGCGGCAGGGTCGGAACAGGAGAGCGCACGAGGGAGCTTCCAGGGGGAAACGCCTGG
TATCTTTATAGTCCTGTCGGGTTTCGCCACCTCTGACTTGAGCGTCGATTTTTGTGATGCTCGTCAGGGG
GGCGGAGCCTATGGAAAAACGCCAGCAACGCGGCCTTTTTACGGTTCCTGGCCTTTTGCTGGCCTTTTGC
TCACATGGCTCGACAGATCT
Features (pLannotate 1.2.2; 21 found; start..end, strand, type, name):
    140..517     +  enhancer       CMV enhancer: human cytomegalovirus immediate early enhancer
    518..729     +  promoter       CMV promoter: human cytomegalovirus (CMV) immediate early promoter
    890..1022    +  intron         chimeric intron: chimera between introns from human β-globin and immunoglobulin heavy chain genes
   1067..1085    +  promoter       T7 promoter: promoter for bacteriophage T7 RNA polymerase
   1095..1169    +  CDS            N (fragment): REGN_LAMBD - Experimental evidence at protein level: Swiss-Prot protein existence level 1. Plays a role as a transcriptional antitermination factor that allows the virus to initiate its lytic phase. Activates expression of the delayed viral early genes by modifying host RNA polymerase (RNAP) into a form that is resistant to termination signals. This antitermination function requires the host NusA protein which serves to stabilize the interaction between antitermination protein N and host RNA polymerase. From Escherichia phage lambda (Bacteriophage lambda).
   1197..1224    +  CDS            3xHA (fragment): three tandem HA epitope tags
   1275..4052    +  CDS            TNRC6C (fragment): TNR6C_HUMAN - Also known as KIAA1582. Experimental evidence at protein level: Swiss-Prot protein existence level 1. Plays a role in RNA-mediated gene silencing by micro-RNAs (miRNAs). Required for miRNA-dependent translational repression of complementary mRNAs by argonaute family proteins. As scaffoldng protein associates with argonaute proteins bound to partially complementary mRNAs and simultaneously can recruit CCR4-NOT and PAN deadenylase complexes. From Homo sapiens (Human).
   4064..4081    -  promoter       T3 promoter (fragment): promoter for bacteriophage T3 RNA polymerase
   4099..4220    -  polyA_signal   SV40 poly(A) signal: SV40 polyadenylation signal
   4243..4311    -  CDS            large T antigen (fragment): large T antigen from SV40 (simian virus 40)
   4335..4402    +  CDS            lacZα (fragment): LacZα fragment of β-galactosidase; lacZ fragment
   4406..4834    +  rep_origin     f1 ori (sequence partly withheld): f1 bacteriophage origin of replication; arrow indicates direction of (+) strand synthesis
   4862..4913    -  misc_feature   bom (fragment): basis of mobility region from pBR322
   4978..5335    +  promoter       SV40 promoter: SV40 enhancer and early promoter
   5386..6177    +  CDS            neo: KKA2_KLEPN - Also known as kan, nptII. Experimental evidence at protein level: Swiss-Prot protein existence level 1. Resistance to kanamycin, neomycin, paromomycin, ribostamycin, butirosin and gentamicin B. From Klebsiella pneumoniae.
   6244..6292    +  polyA_signal   poly(A) signal: synthetic polyadenylation signal
   6312..6366    -  misc_feature   bom (fragment): basis of mobility region from pBR322
   6468..6503    -  CDS            rop (fragment): Rop protein, which maintains plasmids at low copy number; rop
   6598..6702    +  promoter       AmpR promoter: bla
   6703..7563    +  CDS            AmpR: β-lactamase; bla; confers resistance to ampicillin, carbenicillin, and related antibiotics
   7734..8322    +  rep_origin     ori: high-copy-number ColE1/pMB1/pBR322/pUC origin of replication
