[The description below was written by a language model from this plasmid's Addgene catalogue record and pLannotate feature annotations shown in this document.]
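Description:
pCIneo-lambdaN-HA-HsTNRC6C-N-term_F is a mammalian expression plasmid of about 8.4 kb built on the pCI-neo backbone. It is propagated in E. coli through a high-copy ColE1/pUC-type origin with ampicillin selection (AmpR under its own bla promoter), and it also carries an f1 origin for single-stranded DNA production. For mammalian cells, a separate cassette places the neomycin phosphotransferase gene under the SV40 enhancer/early promoter with a synthetic poly(A) signal, which allows G418 selection of stable transfectants. The short lacZα, rop, bom and large T antigen fragments in the annotation are backbone remnants rather than functional units.

The expression unit is driven by the human CMV immediate-early enhancer and promoter, followed by the chimeric β-globin/immunoglobulin intron that improves transcript processing, and it ends in the SV40 late-region poly(A) signal. T7 and T3 promoters flank the insert. The open reading frame encodes, in order, a short fragment of the bacteriophage lambda N protein, an HA epitope tag (annotated as a partial match to 3xHA), and an N-terminal portion of human TNRC6C, a GW182-family scaffold protein involved in miRNA-mediated silencing. The record notes an N548S change relative to the reference transcript. The lambda N peptide binds BoxB RNA hairpins, so the fusion can be artificially tethered to a BoxB-containing reporter mRNA, while the HA tag allows detection or immunoprecipitation. In line with the associated study on which TNRC6 domains silence bound transcripts independently of Argonaute proteins, the plasmid is suited to tethering assays that test the silencing activity of the TNRC6C N-terminal region in human cells.
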