Addgene plasmid #146313: pCIneo-lambdaN-HA-HsTNRC6C-N-term_F
Purpose: Mammalian Expression of HsTNRC6C-Nterm
Depositing lab: Elisa Izaurralde. Depositing organization: Max Planck Institute for Developmental Biology. Publication: The C-terminal domains of human TNRC6A, TNRC6B, and TNRC6C silence bound transcripts independently of Argonaute proteins. Lazzaretti D, Tournier I, Izaurralde E. RNA. 2009 Jun . 15(6):1059-66. 10.1261/rna.1606309 PubMed 19383768.
Backbone
  Vector backbone: pCI-neo
  Vector type: Mammalian Expression
Growth in bacteria
  Bacterial resistance: Ampicillin, 100 μg/mL
  Growth temperature: 37°C
  Growth strain: DH5alpha
  Copy number: High Copy
Gene/Insert
  Gene/Insert name: HsTNRC6C-Nterm
  Species: H. sapiens (human)
  Mutation: N548S
  Entrez Gene: TNRC6C
  Cloning method: Unknown
Terms and licenses: Academic/Nonprofit Terms; Industry Terms: Not Available to Industry
Depositor comments: sequence according to the sequence given by NCBI: NM_018996.3 Plasmids from this collection were made available to the research community and donated after the lab closed. Please note that the sequence provided by the depositing laboratory may be theoretical/predicted or based on Sanger sequencing results. There may be discrepancies between sequencing results obtained by Addgene and the depositor sequence. If an Addgene verified sequence is not available, please contact before placing your order to request that our lab fully sequence the plasmid.
How to cite: pCIneo-lambdaN-HA-HsTNRC6C-N-term_F was a gift from Elisa Izaurralde (Addgene plasmid # 146313 ; http://n2t.net/addgene:146313 ; RRID:Addgene_146313)
